Addgene plasmid #162641: pcDNA4/TO-2xStrep-ORF68 K310A
Purpose: Expresses N-terminal 2x-Strep-tagged ORF68 K310A in mammalian cells
Depositing lab: Britt Glaunsinger. Depositing organization: University of California, Berkeley. Publication: A pentameric protein ring with novel architecture is required for herpesviral packaging. Didychuk AL, Gates SN, Gardner MR, Strong LM, Martin A, Glaunsinger BA. Elife. 2021 Feb 8;10. pii: 62261. doi: 10.7554/eLife.62261. PubMed 33554858.
Backbone
  Vector backbone: pcDNA4/TO
  Backbone manufacturer: Invitrogen
  Backbone size w/o insert (bp): 5111
  Total vector size (bp): 6512
  Vector type: Mammalian Expression
  Selectable markers: Zeocin
Growth in bacteria
  Bacterial resistance: Ampicillin, 100 μg/mL
  Growth temperature: 37°C
  Growth strain: DH5alpha
  Copy number: High Copy
Gene/Insert
  Gene/Insert name: ORF68
  Species: KSHV (HHV-8)
  Insert size (bp): 1401
  Mutation: Amino acid K310 mutated to alanine
  Promoter: CMV
  Tag / fusion protein: N-terminal 2xStrep-Tag II (N terminal on backbone)
  Cloning method: Ligation Independent Cloning
  Sequencing primers: 5′ CGCAAATGGGCGGTAGGCGTG; 3′ ACAGTGGGAGTGGCACCTT
Terms and licenses: Academic/Nonprofit Terms; Industry Terms: Not Available to Industry
How to cite: pcDNA4/TO-2xStrep-ORF68 K310A was a gift from Britt Glaunsinger (Addgene plasmid # 162641 ; http://n2t.net/addgene:162641 ; RRID:Addgene_162641)
