[The description below was written by a language model from this plasmid's Addgene catalogue record and pLannotate feature annotations shown in this document.]
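Description:
pcDNA4/TO-2xStrep-ORF68 K310A is a mammalian expression plasmid of about 6.5 kb built on the Invitrogen pcDNA4/TO backbone. It expresses a point mutant of ORF68 from Kaposi's sarcoma-associated herpesvirus (KSHV, HHV-8). It is propagated in E. coli through a high-copy ColE1/pUC-type origin with ampicillin selection from the β-lactamase gene, and it also carries an f1 phage origin. For selection in mammalian cells, a Zeocin resistance cassette (Sh ble) sits between an SV40 early promoter and an SV40 polyadenylation signal. An upstream EM7 bacterial promoter allows the same marker to function in bacteria.

The expression cassette uses the human CMV immediate-early enhancer and promoter. Immediately downstream are two short tet operator matches, which the annotation software labels as fragments of PLtetO-1 and TRE promoters. This is the characteristic arrangement of the "TO" backbone: transcription is constitutive in ordinary cells but can be repressed in lines that express the Tet repressor and relieved with tetracycline or doxycycline. The 1,401 bp ORF68 coding sequence carries an N-terminal 2xStrep-tag II, of which the annotation detects only a fragment, and the transcript ends at the bovine growth hormone polyadenylation signal. The tag allows affinity capture and detection on Strep-Tactin resins.

ORF68 is the KSHV homologue of herpesvirus UL32, a protein implicated in cleavage and packaging of the viral genome into capsids. In this construct lysine 310 is replaced by alanine. The associated publication concerns a pentameric ring protein required for herpesviral packaging, so the plasmid is presumably used to compare the mutant with the wild-type protein, although the record does not state the specific effect of K310A.
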