Features (pLannotate 1.2.2; 23 found; start..end, strand, type, name):
     27..79      -  misc_feature   bom (fragment): basis of mobility region from pBR322
    234..613     +  enhancer       CMV enhancer: human cytomegalovirus immediate early enhancer
    614..817     +  promoter       CMV promoter: human cytomegalovirus (CMV) immediate early promoter
    819..838     +  promoter       PLtetO-1 promoter (fragment): modified phage lambda PL promoter with tet operator sites (Lutz and Bujard, 1997)
    840..859     +  promoter       PLtetO-1 promoter (fragment): modified phage lambda PL promoter with tet operator sites (Lutz and Bujard, 1997)
    867..900     +  promoter       TRE3GV promoter (fragment): 3rd-generation Tet-responsive promoter that can be activated by binding of Tet-On® 3G, optimized for retroviral and lentiviral vectors
    989..1012    +  CDS            Twin-Strep-tag (fragment): two Strep-Tag®II moieties connected by a linker for enhanced binding to Strep-Tactin®, an engineered form of streptavidin (Schmidt et al., 2013)
   1083..2483    +  CDS            ORF68: UL32_HHV8P - Protein inferred from homology: Swiss-Prot protein existence level 3. Plays a role in efficient localization of neo-synthesized capsids to nuclear replication compartments, thereby controlling cleavage and packaging of virus genomic DNA. From Human herpesvirus 8 type P (isolate GK18) (HHV-8) (Kaposi's sarcoma-associated herpesvirus).
   2529..2753    +  polyA_signal   bGH poly(A) signal: bovine growth hormone polyadenylation signal
   2757..2778    +  promoter       SV40 promoter (fragment): SV40 enhancer and early promoter
   2799..3227    +  rep_origin     f1 ori (sequence partly withheld): f1 bacteriophage origin of replication; arrow indicates direction of (+) strand synthesis
   3241..3570    +  promoter       SV40 promoter: SV40 enhancer and early promoter
   3618..3665    +  promoter       EM7 promoter: synthetic bacterial promoter&nbsp
   3684..4058    +  CDS            BleoR: antibiotic-binding protein; Sh ble from Streptoalloteichus hindustanus; confers resistance to bleomycin, phleomycin, and Zeocin™
   4068..4193    +  CDS            ble (fragment): BLE_KLEPN - Experimental evidence at protein level: Swiss-Prot protein existence level 1. Binding protein with a strong affinity to the bleomycin family of antibiotics. Binds to CL990; an antimitotic-antibiotic compound. From Klebsiella pneumoniae.
   4188..4309    +  polyA_signal   SV40 poly(A) signal: SV40 polyadenylation signal
   4382..4398    -  protein_bind   lac operator: The lac repressor binds to the lac operator to inhibit transcription in E. coli. This inhibition can be relieved by adding lactose or isopropyl-β-D-thiogalactopyranoside (IPTG). lac repressor encoded by lacI
   4406..4436    -  promoter       lac promoter: promoter for the E. coli lac operon
   4451..4472    -  protein_bind   CAP binding site: CAP binding activates transcription in the presence of cAMP. E. coli catabolite activator protein
   4485..4577    -  CDS            lacI (fragment): lac repressor; lacI; The lac repressor binds to the lac operator to inhibit transcription in E. coli. This inhibition can be relieved by adding lactose or isopropyl-β-D-thiogalactopyranoside (IPTG).
   4760..5348    -  rep_origin     ori: high-copy-number ColE1/pMB1/pBR322/pUC origin of replication
   5519..6379    -  CDS            AmpR: β-lactamase; bla; confers resistance to ampicillin, carbenicillin, and related antibiotics
   6380..6484    -  promoter       AmpR promoter: bla
>Addgene plasmid #162641 | pcDNA4/TO-2xStrep-ORF68 K310A | addgene full sequence | sequence record 320678 | Addgene NGS Result
ACGGATCGGGAGATCTCCCGATCCCCTATGGTGCACTCTCAGTACAATCTGCTCTGATGCCGCATAGTTA
AGCCAGTATCTGCTCCCTGCTTGTGTGTTGGAGGTCGCTGAGTAGTGCGCGAGCAAAATTTAAGCTACAA
CAAGGCAAGGCTTGACCGACAATTGCATGAAGAATCTGCTTAGGGTTAGGCGTTTTGCGCTGCTTCGCGA
TGTACGGGCCAGATATACGCGTTGACATTGATTATTGACTAGTTATTAATAGTAATCAATTACGGGGTCA
TTAGTTCATAGCCCATATATGGAGTTCCGCGTTACATAACTTACGGTAAATGGCCCGCCTGGCTGACCGC
CCAACGACCCCCGCCCATTGACGTCAATAATGACGTATGTTCCCATAGTAACGCCAATAGGGACTTTCCA
TTGACGTCAATGGGTGGAGTATTTACGGTAAACTGCCCACTTGGCAGTACATCAAGTGTATCATATGCCA
AGTACGCCCCCTATTGACGTCAATGACGGTAAATGGCCCGCCTGGCATTATGCCCAGTACATGACCTTAT
GGGACTTTCCTACTTGGCAGTACATCTACGTATTAGTCATCGCTATTACCATGGTGATGCGGTTTTGGCA
GTACATCAATGGGCGTGGATAGCGGTTTGACTCACGGGGATTTCCAAGTCTCCACCCCATTGACGTCAAT
GGGAGTTTGTTTTGGCACCAAAATCAACGGGACTTTCCAAAATGTCGTAACAACTCCGCCCCATTGACGC
AAATGGGCGGTAGGCGTGTACGGTGGGAGGTCTATATAAGCAGAGCTCTCCCTATCAGTGATAGAGATCT
CCCTATCAGTGATAGAGATCGTCGACGAGCTCGTTTAGTGAACCGTCAGATCGCCTGGAGACGCCATCCA
CGCTGTTTTGACCTCCATAGAAGACACCGGGACCGATCCAGCCTCCGGACTCTAGCGTTTAAACTTAAGC
TTACCAATGTGGAGCCACCCCCAGTTCGAGAAGGGCGGCGGCAGCGGCGGCGGCAGCGGCGGCGGCAGCT
GGAGCCACCCCCAGTTCGAGAAGGGGGCGGCCATGTTTGTTCCCTGGCAACTCGGTACAATTACCCGTCA
CCGAGATGAGCTCCAAAAACTACTGGCAGCCTCCCTGCTCCCGGAGCACCCGGAGGAGAGCCTCGGTAAC
CCCATAATGACACAGATTCACCAGTCGCTCCAACCATCTTCCCCCTGCAGGGTCTGTCAGCTCCTATTTT
CTCTGGTCCGCGATTCGTCCACCCCCATGGGTTTCTTCGAGGACTATGCCTGCCTCTGCTTCTTCTGTCT
ATACGCCCCACACTGCTGGACCTCGACCATGGCGGCAGCGGCAGACCTGTGCGAGATCATGCATCTGCAC
TTTCCAGAAGAGGAGGCGACATACGGGCTATTCGGACCGGGTCGCCTTATGGGTATCGACTTGCAGCTGC
ACTTCTTTGTTCAAAAGTGCTTTAAGACCACCGCCGCCGAAAAAATACTGGGAATATCCAACCTGCAATT
TTTAAAATCAGAATTCATCCGGGGCATGCTCACAGGCACCATCACCTGCAACTTCTGCTTCAAAACGTCC
TGGCCCAGGACAGACAAGGAGGAGGCCACCGGCCCCACCCCATGCTGCCAGATTACAGACACCACCACCG
CACCCGCGAGCGGCATACCGGAACTAGCCCGGGCCACATTCTGCGGCGCAAGTCGCCCCACAAAGCCCAG
CCTACTTCCCGCGCTAATAGATATCTGGTCCACGAGCTCAGAGCTCCTTGACGAGCCGCGCCCTCGACTG
ATCGCAAGCGACATGAGTGAACTCAAATCCGTGGTCGCATCCCACGATCCGTTCTTCTCTCCCCCGCTTC
AGGCAGACACCTCCCAGGGTCCATGTCTAATGCACCCAACCCTGGGGCTACGATACAAAAACGGGACTGC
ATCCGTCTGCCTCCTCTGCGAGTGCCTTGCGGCACACCCAGAGGCACCCGCCGCGCTGCAGACCCTTCAG
TGCGAGGTAATGGGCCATATAGAAAACAACGTAAAGCTGGTAGACAGAATTGCCTTTGTGTTGGACAACC
CATTCGCCATGCCATATGTCTCAGATCCGCTACTTAGAGAGCTGATCCGGGGCTGTACCCCACAGGAAAT
TCACAAGCACCTGTTCTGCGACCCGCTGTGCGCCCTCAATGCTAAGGTGGTGTCAGAGGACGTACTATTC
CGCCTGCCCAGGGAGCAGGAGTATAAAAAGCTCAGGGCATCCGCGGCCGCCGGACAGCTCCTCGATGCCA
ACACCCTGTTCGACTGCGAGGTCGTGCAGACTTTGGTCTTTCTCTTTAAGGGTCTCCAAAACGCCAGGGT
GGGGAAAACCACCTCACTAGACATTATTCGGGAGCTAACCGCACAACTAAAAAGACACCGCCTAGACCTG
GCCCACCCCTCACAGACGTCACACTTGTACGCTTAATCGAGTCTAGAGGGCCCGTTTAAACCCGCTGATC
AGCCTCGACTGTGCCTTCTAGTTGCCAGCCATCTGTTGTTTGCCCCTCCCCCGTGCCTTCCTTGACCCTG
GAAGGTGCCACTCCCACTGTCCTTTCCTAATAAAATGAGGAAATTGCATCGCATTGTCTGAGTAGGTGTC
ATTCTATTCTGGGGGGTGGGGTGGGGCAGGACAGCAAGGGGGAGGATTGGGAAGACAATAGCAGGCATGC
TGGGGATGCGGTGGGCTCTATGGCTTCTGAGGCGGAAAGAACCAGCTGGGGCTCTAGGGGGTATCCCC
[124 nt withheld, positions 2799-2922]
C
[91 nt withheld, positions 2924-3014]
A
[49 nt withheld, positions 3016-3064]
CCTTTGACGTTGGAGTCCACGTTCTTT
[37 nt withheld, positions 3092-3128]
ACCCTATCTCGGTCTATTCTTTTGATTTATAAGGGATTTTGCCGATTTCGGCCTATTGGTTAAAAAATGA
GCTGATTTAACAAAAATTTAACGCGAATTAATTCTGTGGAATGTGTGTCAGTTAGGGTGTGGAAAGTCCC
CAGGCTCCCCAGCAGGCAGAAGTATGCAAAGCATGCATCTCAATTAGTCAGCAACCAGGTGTGGAAAGTC
CCCAGGCTCCCCAGCAGGCAGAAGTATGCAAAGCATGCATCTCAATTAGTCAGCAACCATAGTCCCGCCC
CTAACTCCGCCCATCCCGCCCCTAACTCCGCCCAGTTCCGCCCATTCTCCGCCCCATGGCTGACTAATTT
TTTTTATTTATGCAGAGGCCGAGGCCGCCTCTGCCTCTGAGCTATTCCAGAAGTAGTGAGGAGGCTTTTT
TGGAGGCCTAGGCTTTTGCAAAAAGCTCCCGGGAGCTTGTATATCCATTTTCGGATCTGATCAGCACGTG
TTGACAATTAATCATCGGCATAGTATATCGGCATAGTATAATACGACAAGGTGAGGAACTAAACCATGGC
CAAGTTGACCAGTGCCGTTCCGGTGCTCACCGCGCGCGACGTCGCCGGAGCGGTCGAGTTCTGGACCGAC
CGGCTCGGGTTCTCCCGGGACTTCGTGGAGGACGACTTCGCCGGTGTGGTCCGGGACGACGTGACCCTGT
TCATCAGCGCGGTCCAGGACCAGGTGGTGCCGGACAACACCCTGGCCTGGGTGTGGGTGCGCGGCCTGGA
CGAGCTGTACGCCGAGTGGTCGGAGGTCGTGTCCACGAACTTCCGGGACGCCTCCGGGCCGGCCATGACC
GAGATCGGCGAGCAGCCGTGGGGGCGGGAGTTCGCCCTGCGCGACCCGGCCGGCAACTGCGTGCACTTCG
TGGCCGAGGAGCAGGACTGACACGTGCTACGAGATTTCGATTCCACCGCCGCCTTCTATGAAAGGTTGGG
CTTCGGAATCGTTTTCCGGGACGCCGGCTGGATGATCCTCCAGCGCGGGGATCTCATGCTGGAGTTCTTC
GCCCACCCCAACTTGTTTATTGCAGCTTATAATGGTTACAAATAAAGCAATAGCATCACAAATTTCACAA
ATAAAGCATTTTTTTCACTGCATTCTAGTTGTGGTTTGTCCAAACTCATCAATGTATCTTATCATGTCTG
TATACCGTCGACCTCTAGCTAGAGCTTGGCGTAATCATGGTCATAGCTGTTTCCTGTGTGAAATTGTTAT
CCGCTCACAATTCCACACAACATACGAGCCGGAAGCATAAAGTGTAAAGCCTGGGGTGCCTAATGAGTGA
GCTAACTCACATTAATTGCGTTGCGCTCACTGCCCGCTTTCCAGTCGGGAAACCTGTCGTGCCAGCTGCA
TTAATGAATCGGCCAACGCGCGGGGAGAGGCGGTTTGCGTATTGGGCGCTCTTCCGCTTCCTCGCTCACT
GACTCGCTGCGCTCGGTCGTTCGGCTGCGGCGAGCGGTATCAGCTCACTCAAAGGCGGTAATACGGTTAT
CCACAGAATCAGGGGATAACGCAGGAAAGAACATGTGAGCAAAAGGCCAGCAAAAGGCCAGGAACCGTAA
AAAGGCCGCGTTGCTGGCGTTTTTCCATAGGCTCCGCCCCCCTGACGAGCATCACAAAAATCGACGCTCA
AGTCAGAGGTGGCGAAACCCGACAGGACTATAAAGATACCAGGCGTTTCCCCCTGGAAGCTCCCTCGTGC
GCTCTCCTGTTCCGACCCTGCCGCTTACCGGATACCTGTCCGCCTTTCTCCCTTCGGGAAGCGTGGCGCT
TTCTCATAGCTCACGCTGTAGGTATCTCAGTTCGGTGTAGGTCGTTCGCTCCAAGCTGGGCTGTGTGCAC
GAACCCCCCGTTCAGCCCGACCGCTGCGCCTTATCCGGTAACTATCGTCTTGAGTCCAACCCGGTAAGAC
ACGACTTATCGCCACTGGCAGCAGCCACTGGTAACAGGATTAGCAGAGCGAGGTATGTAGGCGGTGCTAC
AGAGTTCTTGAAGTGGTGGCCTAACTACGGCTACACTAGAAGAACAGTATTTGGTATCTGCGCTCTGCTG
AAGCCAGTTACCTTCGGAAAAAGAGTTGGTAGCTCTTGATCCGGCAAACAAACCACCGCTGGTAGCGGTG
GTTTTTTTGTTTGCAAGCAGCAGATTACGCGCAGAAAAAAAGGATCTCAAGAAGATCCTTTGATCTTTTC
TACGGGGTCTGACGCTCAGTGGAACGAAAACTCACGTTAAGGGATTTTGGTCATGAGATTATCAAAAAGG
ATCTTCACCTAGATCCTTTTAAATTAAAAATGAAGTTTTAAATCAATCTAAAGTATATATGAGTAAACTT
GGTCTGACAGTTACCAATGCTTAATCAGTGAGGCACCTATCTCAGCGATCTGTCTATTTCGTTCATCCAT
AGTTGCCTGACTCCCCGTCGTGTAGATAACTACGATACGGGAGGGCTTACCATCTGGCCCCAGTGCTGCA
ATGATACCGCGAGACCCACGCTCACCGGCTCCAGATTTATCAGCAATAAACCAGCCAGCCGGAAGGGCCG
AGCGCAGAAGTGGTCCTGCAACTTTATCCGCCTCCATCCAGTCTATTAATTGTTGCCGGGAAGCTAGAGT
AAGTAGTTCGCCAGTTAATAGTTTGCGCAACGTTGTTGCCATTGCTACAGGCATCGTGGTGTCACGCTCG
TCGTTTGGTATGGCTTCATTCAGCTCCGGTTCCCAACGATCAAGGCGAGTTACATGATCCCCCATGTTGT
GCAAAAAAGCGGTTAGCTCCTTCGGTCCTCCGATCGTTGTCAGAAGTAAGTTGGCCGCAGTGTTATCACT
CATGGTTATGGCAGCACTGCATAATTCTCTTACTGTCATGCCATCCGTAAGATGCTTTTCTGTGACTGGT
GAGTACTCAACCAAGTCATTCTGAGAATAGTGTATGCGGCGACCGAGTTGCTCTTGCCCGGCGTCAATAC
GGGATAATACCGCGCCACATAGCAGAACTTTAAAAGTGCTCATCATTGGAAAACGTTCTTCGGGGCGAAA
ACTCTCAAGGATCTTACCGCTGTTGAGATCCAGTTCGATGTAACCCACTCGTGCACCCAACTGATCTTCA
GCATCTTTTACTTTCACCAGCGTTTCTGGGTGAGCAAAAACAGGAAGGCAAAATGCCGCAAAAAAGGGAA
TAAGGGCGACACGGAAATGTTGAATACTCATACTCTTCCTTTTTCAATATTATTGAAGCATTTATCAGGG
TTATTGTCTCATGAGCGGATACATATTTGAATGTATTTAGAAAAATAAACAAATAGGGGTTCCGCGCACA
TTTCCCCGAAAAGTGCCACCTGACGTCG
